>Addgene plasmid #157015 | pD649-HAsp-CNTN6-Fc(DAPA)-AviTag-6xHis | depositor full sequence | sequence record 303139 | Full Sequence
TTTCAATATTATTGAAGCATTTATCAGGGTTATTGTCTCATGAGCGGATACATATTTGAATGTATTTAGA
AAAATAAACAAATAGGGGTCAGTGTTACAACCAATTAACCAATTCTGAACATTATCGCGAGCCCATTTAT
ACCTGAATATGGCTCATAACACCCCTTGCTCATGACCAAAATCCCTTAACGTGAGTTACGCGCGCGTCGT
TCCACTGAGCGTCAGACCCCGTAGAAAAGATCAAAGGATCTTCTTGAGATCCTTTTTTTCTGCGCGTAAT
CTGCTGCTTGCAAACAAAAAAACCACCGCTACCAGCGGTGGTTTGTTTGCCGGATCAAGAGCTACCAACT
CTTTTTCCGAAGGTAACTGGCTTCAGCAGAGCGCAGATACCAAATACTGTTCTTCTAGTGTAGCCGTAGT
TAGCCCACCACTTCAAGAACTCTGTAGCACCGCCTACATACCTCGCTCTGCTAATCCTGTTACCAGTGGC
TGCTGCCAGTGGCGATAAGTCGTGTCTTACCGGGTTGGACTCAAGACGATAGTTACCGGATAAGGCGCAG
CGGTCGGGCTGAACGGGGGGTTCGTGCACACAGCCCAGCTTGGAGCGAACGACCTACACCGAACTGAGAT
ACCTACAGCGTGAGCTATGAGAAAGCGCCACGCTTCCCGAAGGGAGAAAGGCGGACAGGTATCCGGTAAG
CGGCAGGGTCGGAACAGGAGAGCGCACGAGGGAGCTTCCAGGGGGAAACGCCTGGTATCTTTATAGTCCT
GTCGGGTTTCGCCACCTCTGACTTGAGCGTCGATTTTTGTGATGCTCGTCAGGGGGGCGGAGCCTATGGA
AAAACGCCAGCAACGCGGCCTTTTTACGGTTCCTGGCCTTTTGCTGGCCTTTTGCTCACATGTTCTTTCC
TGCGTTATCCCCTGATTCTGTGGATAACCGTATTACCGCCTTTGAGTGAGCTGATACCGCTCGCCGCAGC
CGAACGACCGAGCGCAGCGAGTCAGTGAGCGAGGAAGCGGAAGGCGAGAGTAGGGAACTGCCAGGCATCA
AACTAAGCAGAAGGCCCCTGACGGATGGCCTTTTTGCGTTTCTACAAACTCTTTCTGTGTTGTAAAACGA
CGGCCAGTCTTAAGCTCGGGCCCCCTGGGCGGTTCTGATAACGAGTAATCGTTAATCCGCAAATAACGTA
AAAACCCGCTTCGGCGGGTTTTTTTATGGGGGGAGTTTAGGGAAAGAGCATTTGTCAGAATATTTAAGGG
CGCCTGTCACTTTGCTTGATATATGAGAATTATTTAACCTTATAAATGAGAAAAAAGCAACGCACTTTAA
ATAAGATACGTTGCTTTTTCGATTGATGAACACCTATAATTAAACTATTCATCTATTATTTATGATTTTT
TGTATATACAATATTTCTAGTTTGTTAAAGAGAATTAAGAAAATAAATCTCGAAAATAATAAAGGGAAAA
TCAGTTTTTGATATCAAAATTATACATGTCAACGATAATACAAAATATAATACAAACTATAAGATGTTAT
CAGTATTTATTATCATTTAGAATAAATTTTGTGTCGCCCTTAATTGTGAGCGGATAACAATTACGAGCTT
CATGCACAGTGGCGTTGACTCAATATTGGCCATTAGCCATATTATTCATTGGTTATATAGCATAAATCAA
TATTGGCTATTGGCCATTGCATACGTTGTATCTATATCATAATATGTACATTTATATTGGCTCATGTCCA
ATATGACCGCCATGTTGGCATTGATTATTGACTAGTTATTAATAGTAATCAATTACGGGGTCATTAGTTC
ATAGCCCATATATGGAGTTCCGCGTTACATAACTTACGGTAAATGGCCCGCCTGGCTGACCGCCCAACGA
CCCCCGCCCATTGACGTCAATAATGACGTATGTTCCCATAGTAACGCCAATAGGGACTTTCCATTGACGT
CAATGGGTGGAGTATTTACGGTAAACTGCCCACTTGGCAGTACATCAAGTGTATCATATGCCAAGTACGC
CCCCTATTGACGTCAATGACGGTAAATGGCCCGCCTGGCATTATGCCCAGTACATGACCTTATGGGACTT
TCCTACTTGGCAGTACATCTACGTATTAGTCATCGCTATTACCATGGTGATGCGGTTTTGGCAGTACATC
AATGGGCGTGGATAGCGGTTTGACTCACGGGGATTTCCAAGTCTCCACCCCATTGACGTCAATGGGAGTT
TGTTTTGGCACCAAAATCAACGGGACTTTCCAAAATGTCGTAACAACTCCGCCCCATTGACGCAAATGGG
CGGTAGGCGTGTACGGTGGGAGGTCTATATAAGCAGAGCTCGTTTAGTGAACCGTCAGATCGCCTGGAGA
CGCCATCCACGCTGTTTTGACCTCCATAGAAGACACCGGGACCGATCCAGCCTCCGCGGCCGGGAACGGT
GCATTGGAACGCGGATTCCCCGTGCCAAGAGTGACGTAAGTACCGCCTATAGAGTCTATAGGCCCACCCC
CTTGGCTTCGTTAGAACGCGGCTACAATTAATACATAACCTTATGTATCATACACATACGATTTAGGTGA
CACTATAGAATAACATCCACTTTGCCTTTCTCTCCACAGGTGTCCACTCCCAGGTCCAACTGCACCTCGG
TTCTATCGAAAACGCGCCTGCTAGCGCCACCATGAAGACCATCATTGCCCTGAGCTACATCTTCTGCCTG
GTGTTCGCTGCGGCCGCCGATGGACTGCTGAGCAGACCTATCTTTACCCAAGAGCCTCACGACGTGATCT
TCCCACTGGACCTGAGCAAGAGCGAAGTGATCCTGAATTGCGCCGCCAACGGCTACCCATCTCCACACTA
CAGATGGAAGCAGAACGGCACCGACATCGACTTCACCATGAGCTACCACTACAGGCTGGATGGCGGCAGC
CTGGCCATCAATAGCCCTCACACAGACCAGGACATCGGCATGTACCAGTGTCTGGCCACCAATCTGCTGG
GCACCATTCTGAGCAGAAAGGCCAAGCTGCAGTTCGCCTACATCGAGGACTTCGAGACAAAGACCAGATC
CACCGTGTCCGTTAGAGAAGGCCAAGGCGTTGTGCTGCTGTGTGGCCCTCCTCCTCATTTCGGCGATCTG
AGCTACGCCTGGACCTTCAACGACAACCCTCTGTACGTGCAAGAGGACAACCGCAGATTCGTGTCCCAAG
AGACAGGCAACCTGTATATCGCCAAGGTGGAACCCAGCGACGTGGGCAACTACACCTGTTTCATCACCAA
CAAAGAGGCCCAGCGGAGCGTTCAGGGACCTCCTACACCTCTGGTTCAGAGAACAGATGGCGTGATGGGC
GAGTACGAGCCCAAGATCGAAGTGCGGTTCCCTGAGACAATCCAGGCCGCCAAGGATAGCAGCGTGAAGC
TGGAATGCTTCGCCCTGGGCAACCCTGTGCCTGACATTTCTTGGAGAAGGCTGGACGGAAGCCCTCTGCC
TGGCAAAGTGAAGTACAGCAAGAGCCAGGCCATCCTGGAAATCCCCAACTTCCAGCAAGAGGATGAGGGC
TTCTACGAGTGTATCGCCAGCAACCTGAGAGGCAGAAATCTGGCCAAGGGCCAGCTGATCTTTTACGCCC
CTCCTGAGTGGGAGCAGAAGATCCAGAATACCCACCTGAGCATCTACGACAACCTGCTGTGGGAGTGCAA
GGCCAGCGGAAAGCCTAATCCTTGGTACACCTGGCTGAAGAACGGCGAGAGACTGAACCCCGAGGAAAGA
ATCCAGATCGAGAATGGCACCCTGATCATCACCATGCTGAACGTGTCCGACAGCGGAGTGTATCAGTGTG
CCGCCGAGAACAAGTACCAGATCATCTACGCCAACGCCGAGCTGAGAGTGCTGGCCTCCGCTCCTGATTT
CAGCAAGTCCCCTGTGAAGAAAAAGTCCTTCGTGCAAGTCGGCGGCGACATCGTGATCGGCTGCAAGCCA
AATGCCTTTCCTAGAGCCGCCATCAGCTGGAAGAGAGGCACAGAGACACTGCGGCAGAGCAAGAGAATCT
TTCTGCTGGAAGATGGCAGCCTGAAGATCTACAACATCACCAGAAGCGACGCCGGCAGCTACACATGCAT
TGCCACAAATCAGTTCGGCACCGCCAAGAACACCGGAAGCCTGATCGTGAAAGAACGGACCGTGATCACC
GTGCCTCCAAGCAAGATGGATGTGACCGTGGGCGAGAGCATCGTGCTGCCTTGTCAAGTGTCCCACGATC
CTAGCATCGAGGTGGTGTTCGTGTGGTTCTTCAACGGGGACGTGATCGACCTGAAGAAAGGCGTGGCCCA
CTTTGAGAGAATCGGCGGAGAATCTGTGGGCGACCTGATGATCCGGAACATCCAGCTGCACCACAGCGGC
AAGTACCTGTGTACCGTGCAGACCACACTGGAATCTCTGAGCGCCGTGGCCGATATCATCGTTAGAGGAC
CTCCAGGACCACCTGAGGACGTGCAGGTCGAGGATATCAGCAGCACCACAAGCCAGCTGTCTTGGAGAGC
CGGACCTGACAACAACAGCCCCATCCAGATCTTCACAATCCAGACCAGAACACCCTTCAGCGTTGGATGG
CAGGCTGTGGCCACTGTGCCAGAGATTCTGAACGGCAAGACCTACAACGCCACCGTCGTTGGACTGAGCC
CTTGGGTCGAGTATGAGTTTAGAGTGGTGGCCGGCAACAGCATCGGAATCGGAGAGCCTTCTGAGCCTAG
CGAGCTGCTGAGAACAAAAGCCTCTGTGCCAGTGGTGGCTCCCGTGAATATCCATGGTGGTGGCGGAAGC
AGATCCGAGCTGGTCATCACATGGGAGAGCATCCCTGAGGAACTGCAGAATGGCGAAGGCTTCGGCTACA
TCATCATGTTCAGACCCGTGGGCTCCACCACCTGGTCCAAAGAAAAGGTGTCCAGCGTGGAAAGCAGCCG
CTTCGTGTACCGGAATGAGAGCATCATCCCTCTGAGCCCCTTCGAAGTGAAAGTGGGCGTGTACAACAAC
GAAGGCGAGGGCAGCCTGTCTACCGTGACAATCGTGTACTCTGGCGAGGATGAGCCCCAGCTGGCTCCTA
GAGGAACAAGCCTGCAGAGCTTTAGCGCCAGCGAGATGGAAGTGTCCTGGAACGCCATTGCCTGGAACAG
AAACACAGGCCGCGTGCTGGGCTACGAGGTGCTGTACTGGACCGACGACAGCAAAGAATCTATGATCGGC
AAGATCAGAGTGTCCGGCAACGTGACCACCAAGAACATCACCGGCCTGAAGGCCAACACCATCTACTTTG
CCTCCGTGCGGGCCTACAATACCGCCGGAACAGGACCTAGCAGCCCTCCTGTGAATGTGACCACAAAAAA
GAGCCCTCCAAGCCAGCCTCCTGCCAATATCGCCTGGAAGCTGACCAACAGCAAGCTGTGTCTGAACTGG
GAGCACGTCAAGACCATGGAAAACGAGAGCGAGGTCCTGGGCTACAAGATCCTGTACCGGCAGAACCGGC
AGTCTAAGACCCACATTCTGGAAACAAACAACACCAGCGCCGAACTGCTGGTGCCCTTCGAGGAAGATTA
CCTGATCGAGATCCGGACCGTGTCTGACGGCGGAGATGGATCTAGCAGCGAGGAAATCAGAATCCCCAAG
ATGTCCTCTGGCGCGCCGGGCGGCGACAAGACCCACACCTGCCCCCCCTGCCCAGCTCCAGAACTGCTGG
GAGGGCCTTCCGTGTTCCTGTTCCCCCCCAAGCCCAAGGACACCCTGATGATCAGCAGGACCCCCGAGGT
GACCTGCGTGGTGGTGGCCGTGTCCCACGAGGACCCAGAGGTGAAGTTCAACTGGTACGTGGACGGCGTG
GAGGTGCACAACGCCAAGACCAAGCCCAGAGAGGAGCAGTACAACAGCACCTACAGGGTGGTGTCCGTGC
TGACCGTGCTGCACCAGGACTGGCTGAACGGCAAAGAATACAAGTGCAAAGTCTCCAACAAGGCCCTGGC
TGCCCCAATCGAAAAGACAATCAGCAAGGCCAAGGGCCAGCCACGGGAGCCCCAGGTGTACACCCTGCCC
CCCAGCCGGGAGGAGATGACCAAGAACCAGGTGTCCCTGACCTGTCTGGTGAAGGGCTTCTACCCCAGCG
ATATCGCCGTGGAGTGGGAGAGCAACGGCCAGCCCGAGAACAACTACAAGACCACCCCCCCAGTGCTGGA
CAGCGACGGCAGCTTCTTCCTGTACAGCAAGCTGACCGTGGACAAGTCCAGGTGGCAGCAGGGCAACGTG
TTCAGCTGCAGCGTGATGCACGAGGCCCTGCACAACCACTACACCCAGAAGTCCCTGAGCCTGAGCCCCG
GCGGCAGCGGTCTTAATGATATTTTCGAGGCTCAGAAGATTGAGTGGCATGAACACCACCACCATCACCA
CTAAGGCCGGCCTGTAGTCACTGGCACAACGCGTTACCCGGTAAGCCAATCGGGTATACACGGTCGTCAT
ACTGCAGACAGGGTTCTTCTACTTTGCAAGATAGTCTTGAGTAGTAAAATAAATAGATAGAGAAAATCAG
CCTCGACTGTGCCTTCTAGTTGCCAGCCATCTGTTGTTTGCCCCTCCCCCGTGCCTTCCTTGACCCTGGA
AGGTGCCACTCCCACTGTCCTTTCCTAATAAAATGAGGAAATTGCATCACAACACTCAACCCTATCTCGG
TCTATTCTTTTGATTTATAAGGGATTTTGCCGATTTCGGCCTATTGGTTAAAAAATGAGCTGATTTAACA
AAAATTTAACGCGAATTAATTCTGTGGAATGTGTGTCAGTTAGGGTGTGGAAAGTCCCCAGGCTCCCCAG
CAGGCAGAAGTATGCAAAGCATGCATCTCAATTAGTCAGCAACCAGGTGTGGAAAGTCCCCAGGCTCCCC
AGCAGGCAGAAGTATGCAAAGCATGCATCTCAATTAGTCAGCAACCATAGTCCCGCCCCTAACTCCGCCC
ATCCCGCCCCTAACTCCGCCCAGTTCCGCCCATTCTCCGCCCCATGGCTGACTAATTTTTTTTATTTATG
CAGAGGCCGAGGCCGCCTCTGCCTCTGAGCTATTCCAGAAGTAGTGAGGAGGCTTTTTTGGAGGCCTAGG
CTTTTGCAAAAAGCTCCCGGGAGCTTGTATATCCATTTTCGGATCTGATCAGCACGTGTTGACAATTAAT
CATCGGCATAGTATATCGGCATAGTATAATACGACAAGGTGAGGAACTAAACCATGACCGAGTACAAGCC
CACGGTGCGCCTCGCCACCCGCGACGACGTCCCCAGGGCCGTACGCACCCTCGCCGCCGCGTTCGCCGAC
TACCCCGCCACGCGCCACACCGTCGATCCGGACCGCCACATCGAGCGGGTCACCGAGCTGCAAGAACTCT
TCCTCACGCGCGTCGGGCTCGACATCGGCAAGGTGTGGGTCGCGGACGACGGCGCCGCGGTGGCGGTCTG
GACCACGCCGGAGAGCGTCGAAGCGGGGGCGGTGTTCGCCGAGATCGGCCCGCGCATGGCCGAGTTGAGC
GGTTCCCGGCTGGCCGCGCAGCAACAGATGGAAGGCCTCCTGGCGCCGCACCGGCCCAAGGAGCCCGCGT
GGTTCCTGGCCACCGTCGGCGTCTCGCCCGACCACCAGGGCAAGGGTCTGGGCAGCGCCGTCGTGCTCCC
CGGAGTGGAGGCGGCCGAGCGCGCCGGGGTGCCCGCCTTCCTGGAGACATCCGCGCCCCGCAACCTCCCC
TTCTACGAGCGGCTCGGCTTCACCGTCACCGCCGACGTCGAGGTGCCCGAAGGACCGCGCACCTGGTGCA
TGACCCGCAAGCCCGGTGCCTGACACGTGCTACGAGATTTCGATTCCACCGCCGCCTTCTATGAAAGGTT
GGGCTTCGGAATCGTTTTCCGGGACGCCGGCTGGATGATCCTCCAGCGCGGGGATCTCATGCTGGAGTTC
TTCGCCCACCCCAACTTGTTTATTGCAGCTTATAATGGTTACAAATAAAGCAATAGCATCACAAATTTCA
CAAATAAAGCATTTTTTTCACTGCATTCTAGTTGTGGTTTGTCCAAACTCATCAATGTATCTTATCATGT
CTGTATACCGTCGACCTCTAGCTAGAGCTTGGCGTAATCATGGTCATTACCAATGCTTAATCAGTGAGGC
ACCTATCTCAGCGATCTGTCTATTTCGTTCATCCATAGTTGCCTGACTCCCCGTCGTGTAGATAACTACG
ATACGGGAGGGCTTACCATCTGGCCCCAGCGCTGCGATGATACCGCGAGAACCACGCTCACCGGCTCCGG
ATTTATCAGCAATAAACCAGCCAGCCGGAAGGGCCGAGCGCAGAAGTGGTCCTGCAACTTTATCCGCCTC
CATCCAGTCTATTAATTGTTGCCGGGAAGCTAGAGTAAGTAGTTCGCCAGTTAATAGTTTGCGCAACGTT
GTTGCCATCGCTACAGGCATCGTGGTGTCACGCTCGTCGTTTGGTATGGCTTCATTCAGCTCCGGTTCCC
AACGATCAAGGCGAGTTACATGATCCCCCATGTTGTGCAAAAAAGCGGTTAGCTCCTTCGGTCCTCCGAT
CGTTGTCAGAAGTAAGTTGGCCGCAGTGTTATCACTCATGGTTATGGCAGCACTGCATAATTCTCTTACT
GTCATGCCATCCGTAAGATGCTTTTCTGTGACTGGTGAGTACTCAACCAAGTCATTCTGAGAATAGTGTA
TGCGGCGACCGAGTTGCTCTTGCCCGGCGTCAATACGGGATAATACCGCGCCACATAGCAGAACTTTAAA
AGTGCTCATCATTGGAAAACGTTCTTCGGGGCGAAAACTCTCAAGGATCTTACCGCTGTTGAGATCCAGT
TCGATGTAACCCACTCGTGCACCCAACTGATCTTCAGCATCTTTTACTTTCACCAGCGTTTCTGGGTGAG
CAAAAACAGGAAGGCAAAATGCCGCAAAAAAGGGAATAAGGGCGACACGGAAATGTTGAATACTCATATT
CTTCCTT
Features (pLannotate 1.2.2; 21 found; start..end, strand, type, name):
    119..143     -  CDS            KanR (fragment): aminoglycoside phosphotransferase; aph(3')-Ia; confers resistance to kanamycin
    254..842     +  rep_origin     ori: high-copy-number ColE1/pMB1/pBR322/pUC origin of replication
   1067..1084    +  terminator     rrnB T2 terminator (fragment): transcription terminator T2 from the E. coli rrnB gene
   1109..1128    -  CDS            lacZα (fragment): LacZα fragment of β-galactosidase; lacZ fragment
   1584..1600    +  protein_bind   lac operator: The lac repressor binds to the lac operator to inhibit transcription in E. coli. This inhibition can be relieved by adding lactose or isopropyl-β-D-thiogalactopyranoside (IPTG). lac repressor encoded by lacI
   1843..2146    +  enhancer       CMV enhancer: human cytomegalovirus immediate early enhancer
   2147..2350    +  promoter       CMV promoter: human cytomegalovirus (CMV) immediate early promoter
   2486..2529    +  intron         CMV intron (fragment): modified intron A from human cytomegalovirus
   2581..2599    +  promoter       SP6 promoter: promoter for bacteriophage SP6 RNA polymerase
   2603..2640    +  CDS            IgH signal sequence (fragment): signal sequence from the mouse immunoglobulin heavy chain variable region
   2692..5679    +  CDS            CNTN6: CNTN6_HUMAN - Experimental evidence at protein level: Swiss-Prot protein existence level 1. Contactins mediate cell surface interactions during nervous system development. Participates in oligodendrocytes generation by acting as a ligand of NOTCH1. Its association with NOTCH1 promotes NOTCH1 activation through the released notch intracellular domain (NICD) and subsequent translocation to the nucleus. Involved in motor coordination (By similarity). From Homo sapiens (Human).
   5695..6372    +  CDS            IGHG1 (fragment): IGHG1_HUMAN - Experimental evidence at protein level: Swiss-Prot protein existence level 1. Constant region of immunoglobulin heavy chains. Immunoglobulins, also known as antibodies, are membrane-bound or secreted glycoproteins produced by B lymphocytes. In the recognition phase of humoral immunity, the membrane-bound immunoglobulins serve as receptors which, upon binding of a specific antigen, trigger the clonal expansion and differentiation of B lymphocytes into immunoglobulins- secreting plasma cells. Secreted immunoglobulins mediate the effector phase of humoral immunity, which results in
   6587..6698    +  polyA_signal   bGH poly(A) signal: bovine growth hormone polyadenylation signal
   6699..6807    +  rep_origin     f1 ori (fragment): f1 bacteriophage origin of replication; arrow indicates direction of (+) strand synthesis
   6821..7150    +  promoter       SV40 promoter: SV40 enhancer and early promoter
   7198..7245    +  promoter       EM7 promoter: synthetic bacterial promoter&nbsp
   7264..7863    +  CDS            PuroR (fragment): puromycin N-acetyltransferase; pac from Streptomyces; confers resistance to puromycin
   7873..7998    +  CDS            ble (fragment): BLE_KLEPN - Experimental evidence at protein level: Swiss-Prot protein existence level 1. Binding protein with a strong affinity to the bleomycin family of antibiotics. Binds to CL990; an antimitotic-antibiotic compound. From Klebsiella pneumoniae.
   7993..8114    +  polyA_signal   SV40 poly(A) signal: SV40 polyadenylation signal
   8167..9027    -  CDS            AmpR: β-lactamase; bla; confers resistance to ampicillin, carbenicillin, and related antibiotics
   9030..89      -  promoter       AmpR promoter (fragment) (across the origin): bla
