[The description below was written by a language model from this plasmid's Addgene catalogue record and pLannotate feature annotations shown in this document.]
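Description:
pD649-HAsp-CNTN6-Fc(DAPA)-AviTag-6xHis is a mammalian expression plasmid built on the pD649 backbone for producing a secreted, soluble form of the human cell-surface protein contactin-6 (CNTN6, also known as NB3). It is propagated in E. coli as a high-copy plasmid through a ColE1/pUC-type origin and selected with ampicillin via a full-length β-lactamase gene. The feature table also shows an SV40 early promoter/EM7 promoter unit driving a puromycin N-acetyltransferase coding region followed by an SV40 poly(A) signal, which could in principle allow puromycin selection in mammalian cells, although the record does not describe such use. Short fragments annotated as KanR, lacZα, ble and f1 ori appear to be backbone remnants rather than functional elements.

The expression cassette uses the CMV immediate-early enhancer and promoter, followed by a portion of CMV intron A and an SP6 phage promoter. The open reading frame begins with a secretion signal: the construct name indicates an HA signal peptide, while the automated annotation matches a fragment of this region to an immunoglobulin heavy chain signal sequence. The CNTN6 extracellular domain sits between retained NotI and AscI sites and is fused at its C terminus to a human IgG1 Fc carrying the D265A and P329A (DAPA) substitutions, generally used to reduce Fc effector binding. An AviTag for site-specific biotinylation and a 6xHis tag for metal-affinity purification follow, and the cassette ends with a bGH polyadenylation signal. The Fc fusion would be expected to dimerise. The plasmid belongs to a collection made for mapping protein-protein interactions among human IgSF cell-surface proteins. The depositor notes that some plasmids in the collection may carry an IS4-like transposase insertion upstream of the CMV promoter.
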