Addgene plasmid #157015: pD649-HAsp-CNTN6-Fc(DAPA)-AviTag-6xHis
Purpose: Mammalian expression of cell-surface protein extracellular domain fused to Fc(DAPA)-Avi-6xHis. Protein is secreted from cells.
Depositing lab: Chris Garcia. Depositing organization: Stanford University. Publication: A Human IgSF Cell-Surface Interactome Reveals a Complex Network of Protein-Protein Interactions. Wojtowicz WM, Vielmetter J, Fernandes RA, Siepe DH, Eastman CL, Chisholm GB, Cox S, Klock H, Anderson PW, Rue SM, Miller JJ, Glaser SM, Bragstad ML, Vance J, Lam AW, Lesley SA, Zinn K, Garcia KC. Cell. 2020 Aug 20;182(4):1027-1043.e17. doi: 10.1016/j.cell.2020.07.025. PubMed 32822567.
Backbone
  Vector backbone: pD649
  Backbone size w/o insert (bp): 6106
  Vector type: Mammalian Expression
Growth in bacteria
  Bacterial resistance: Ampicillin, 100 μg/mL
  Growth temperature: 37°C
  Growth strain: DH5alpha
  Copy number: High Copy
Gene/Insert
  Gene/Insert name: CNTN6
  Species: H. sapiens (human)
  Insert size (bp): 2931
  Mutation: Fc region of human IgG contains D265A and P329A mutations (DAPA)
  Entrez Gene: CNTN6 (a.k.a. NB3, MGC133256)
  Promoter: CMV/SP6
  Tag / fusion protein: Fc(DAPA)-AviTag-6xHis (C terminal on backbone)
  Cloning method: Restriction Enzyme; 5′ cloning site GCGGCCGC (not destroyed); 3′ cloning site GGCGCGCC (not destroyed)
  Sequencing primers: 5′ ATTTAGGTGACACTATAG; 3′ CACGTACCAGTTGAACTTCACC
Resource information
  A portion of this plasmid was derived from a plasmid made by: synthesis by ThermoFisher
Terms and licenses: Academic/Nonprofit Terms; Industry Terms: Not Available to Industry
Depositor comments: Some plasmids in this collection may have an IS4-like element ISVsa5 family transposase upstream of the CMV promoter.
How to cite: pD649-HAsp-CNTN6-Fc(DAPA)-AviTag-6xHis was a gift from Chris Garcia (Addgene plasmid # 157015 ; http://n2t.net/addgene:157015 ; RRID:Addgene_157015)
