>Addgene plasmid #157015 | pD649-HAsp-CNTN6-Fc(DAPA)-AviTag-6xHis | depositor partial sequence | sequence record 303140 | insert (extracellular domain)
GATGGACTGCTGAGCAGACCTATCTTTACCCAAGAGCCTCACGACGTGATCTTCCCACTGGACCTGAGCA
AGAGCGAAGTGATCCTGAATTGCGCCGCCAACGGCTACCCATCTCCACACTACAGATGGAAGCAGAACGG
CACCGACATCGACTTCACCATGAGCTACCACTACAGGCTGGATGGCGGCAGCCTGGCCATCAATAGCCCT
CACACAGACCAGGACATCGGCATGTACCAGTGTCTGGCCACCAATCTGCTGGGCACCATTCTGAGCAGAA
AGGCCAAGCTGCAGTTCGCCTACATCGAGGACTTCGAGACAAAGACCAGATCCACCGTGTCCGTTAGAGA
AGGCCAAGGCGTTGTGCTGCTGTGTGGCCCTCCTCCTCATTTCGGCGATCTGAGCTACGCCTGGACCTTC
AACGACAACCCTCTGTACGTGCAAGAGGACAACCGCAGATTCGTGTCCCAAGAGACAGGCAACCTGTATA
TCGCCAAGGTGGAACCCAGCGACGTGGGCAACTACACCTGTTTCATCACCAACAAAGAGGCCCAGCGGAG
CGTTCAGGGACCTCCTACACCTCTGGTTCAGAGAACAGATGGCGTGATGGGCGAGTACGAGCCCAAGATC
GAAGTGCGGTTCCCTGAGACAATCCAGGCCGCCAAGGATAGCAGCGTGAAGCTGGAATGCTTCGCCCTGG
GCAACCCTGTGCCTGACATTTCTTGGAGAAGGCTGGACGGAAGCCCTCTGCCTGGCAAAGTGAAGTACAG
CAAGAGCCAGGCCATCCTGGAAATCCCCAACTTCCAGCAAGAGGATGAGGGCTTCTACGAGTGTATCGCC
AGCAACCTGAGAGGCAGAAATCTGGCCAAGGGCCAGCTGATCTTTTACGCCCCTCCTGAGTGGGAGCAGA
AGATCCAGAATACCCACCTGAGCATCTACGACAACCTGCTGTGGGAGTGCAAGGCCAGCGGAAAGCCTAA
TCCTTGGTACACCTGGCTGAAGAACGGCGAGAGACTGAACCCCGAGGAAAGAATCCAGATCGAGAATGGC
ACCCTGATCATCACCATGCTGAACGTGTCCGACAGCGGAGTGTATCAGTGTGCCGCCGAGAACAAGTACC
AGATCATCTACGCCAACGCCGAGCTGAGAGTGCTGGCCTCCGCTCCTGATTTCAGCAAGTCCCCTGTGAA
GAAAAAGTCCTTCGTGCAAGTCGGCGGCGACATCGTGATCGGCTGCAAGCCAAATGCCTTTCCTAGAGCC
GCCATCAGCTGGAAGAGAGGCACAGAGACACTGCGGCAGAGCAAGAGAATCTTTCTGCTGGAAGATGGCA
GCCTGAAGATCTACAACATCACCAGAAGCGACGCCGGCAGCTACACATGCATTGCCACAAATCAGTTCGG
CACCGCCAAGAACACCGGAAGCCTGATCGTGAAAGAACGGACCGTGATCACCGTGCCTCCAAGCAAGATG
GATGTGACCGTGGGCGAGAGCATCGTGCTGCCTTGTCAAGTGTCCCACGATCCTAGCATCGAGGTGGTGT
TCGTGTGGTTCTTCAACGGGGACGTGATCGACCTGAAGAAAGGCGTGGCCCACTTTGAGAGAATCGGCGG
AGAATCTGTGGGCGACCTGATGATCCGGAACATCCAGCTGCACCACAGCGGCAAGTACCTGTGTACCGTG
CAGACCACACTGGAATCTCTGAGCGCCGTGGCCGATATCATCGTTAGAGGACCTCCAGGACCACCTGAGG
ACGTGCAGGTCGAGGATATCAGCAGCACCACAAGCCAGCTGTCTTGGAGAGCCGGACCTGACAACAACAG
CCCCATCCAGATCTTCACAATCCAGACCAGAACACCCTTCAGCGTTGGATGGCAGGCTGTGGCCACTGTG
CCAGAGATTCTGAACGGCAAGACCTACAACGCCACCGTCGTTGGACTGAGCCCTTGGGTCGAGTATGAGT
TTAGAGTGGTGGCCGGCAACAGCATCGGAATCGGAGAGCCTTCTGAGCCTAGCGAGCTGCTGAGAACAAA
AGCCTCTGTGCCAGTGGTGGCTCCCGTGAATATCCATGGTGGTGGCGGAAGCAGATCCGAGCTGGTCATC
ACATGGGAGAGCATCCCTGAGGAACTGCAGAATGGCGAAGGCTTCGGCTACATCATCATGTTCAGACCCG
TGGGCTCCACCACCTGGTCCAAAGAAAAGGTGTCCAGCGTGGAAAGCAGCCGCTTCGTGTACCGGAATGA
GAGCATCATCCCTCTGAGCCCCTTCGAAGTGAAAGTGGGCGTGTACAACAACGAAGGCGAGGGCAGCCTG
TCTACCGTGACAATCGTGTACTCTGGCGAGGATGAGCCCCAGCTGGCTCCTAGAGGAACAAGCCTGCAGA
GCTTTAGCGCCAGCGAGATGGAAGTGTCCTGGAACGCCATTGCCTGGAACAGAAACACAGGCCGCGTGCT
GGGCTACGAGGTGCTGTACTGGACCGACGACAGCAAAGAATCTATGATCGGCAAGATCAGAGTGTCCGGC
AACGTGACCACCAAGAACATCACCGGCCTGAAGGCCAACACCATCTACTTTGCCTCCGTGCGGGCCTACA
ATACCGCCGGAACAGGACCTAGCAGCCCTCCTGTGAATGTGACCACAAAAAAGAGCCCTCCAAGCCAGCC
TCCTGCCAATATCGCCTGGAAGCTGACCAACAGCAAGCTGTGTCTGAACTGGGAGCACGTCAAGACCATG
GAAAACGAGAGCGAGGTCCTGGGCTACAAGATCCTGTACCGGCAGAACCGGCAGTCTAAGACCCACATTC
TGGAAACAAACAACACCAGCGCCGAACTGCTGGTGCCCTTCGAGGAAGATTACCTGATCGAGATCCGGAC
CGTGTCTGACGGCGGAGATGGATCTAGCAGCGAGGAAATCAGAATCCCCAAGATGTCCTCT
